Addgene plasmid #153336: Lenti-mCherry-G12V-KRAS-IRES-Blast
Purpose: Lentiviral vector plasmid for integration and constitutive expression of mCherry fused to oncogenic G12V-KRAS in mammalian cells
Depositing lab: Josef Penninger. Depositing organization: University of British Columbia. Publication: Salmonella-based platform for efficient delivery of functional binding proteins to the cytosol. Chabloz A, Schaefer JV, Kozieradzki I, Cronin SJF, Strebinger D, Macaluso F, Wald J, Rabbitts TH, Pluckthun A, Marlovits TC, Penninger JM. Commun Biol. 2020 Jul 3;3(1):342. doi: 10.1038/s42003-020-1072-4. PubMed 32620833.
Backbone
  Vector backbone: pLV-CMV-EF1a-IRES-Blast
  Vector type: Mammalian Expression, Lentiviral
  Selectable markers: Blasticidin
Growth in bacteria
  Bacterial resistance: Ampicillin, 100 μg/mL
  Growth temperature: 37°C
  Growth strain: NEB Stable
  Copy number: High Copy
Gene/Insert
  Gene/Insert name: mCherry-G12V-KRAS
  Species: H. sapiens (human)
  GenBank ID: NM_033360
  Entrez Gene: KRAS (a.k.a. 'C-K-RAS, C-K-RAS, CFC2, K-RAS2A, K-RAS2B, K-RAS4A, K-RAS4B, K-Ras, K-Ras 2, KI-RAS, KRAS1, KRAS2, NS, NS3, OES, RALD, RASK2, c-Ki-ras, c-Ki-ras2)
Terms and licenses: Academic/Nonprofit Terms; Industry Terms: Not Available to Industry
How to cite: Lenti-mCherry-G12V-KRAS-IRES-Blast was a gift from Josef Penninger (Addgene plasmid # 153336 ; http://n2t.net/addgene:153336 ; RRID:Addgene_153336)
