[The description below was written by a language model from this plasmid's Addgene catalogue record and pLannotate feature annotations shown in this document.]
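Description:
Lenti-mCherry-G12V-KRAS-IRES-Blast is an HIV-1-based lentiviral transfer plasmid built on the pLV-CMV-EF1a-IRES-Blast backbone, designed for stable integration and constitutive expression of a fluorescently tagged oncogenic KRAS in mammalian cells. In bacteria it is maintained through a high-copy ColE1/pUC-type origin with ampicillin resistance (AmpR), and it also carries an f1 origin. A CMV enhancer/promoter sits upstream of a truncated 5' LTR, an arrangement that typically drives Tat-independent transcription of the viral genomic RNA in packaging cells. The viral region contains the Ψ packaging signal with a gag fragment, the Rev response element for nuclear export of the unspliced genome, and the cPPT/CTS, which aids nuclear import and transduction efficiency. The downstream LTR is also annotated as truncated and is followed by a bGH polyadenylation signal.

The payload is driven by the EF-1α core promoter. mCherry is fused at the N-terminus of human K-Ras carrying the activating G12V mutation, so the oncoprotein can be followed by red fluorescence. A chimeric intron and an EMCV IRES follow, allowing cap-independent translation of blasticidin S deaminase from the same transcript, which links blasticidin selection of transduced cells to expression of the fusion. A WPRE downstream enhances transcript stability and expression. Outside the LTRs, the backbone carries an SV40/EM7-driven BleoR cassette with an SV40 poly(A) signal, which would not be transferred with the provirus. The construct is suited to generating stable cell lines expressing mCherry-tagged KRAS G12V. The associated publication concerns bacterial delivery of binding proteins to the cytosol, but the record does not state this plasmid's exact role in that work.
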