Features (pLannotate 1.2.2; 34 found; start..end, strand, type, name):
     41..93      -  misc_feature   bom (fragment): basis of mobility region from pBR322
    248..627     +  enhancer       CMV enhancer: human cytomegalovirus immediate early enhancer
    628..827     +  promoter       CMV promoter: human cytomegalovirus (CMV) immediate early promoter
    845..1025    +  LTR            5' LTR (truncated): truncated 5' long terminal repeat (LTR) from HIV-1
   1072..1197    +  misc_feature   HIV-1 Ψ: packaging signal of human immunodeficiency virus type 1
   1181..1544    +  CDS            HIV-1 gag (fragment): gag protein from human immunodeficiency virus 1; gag
   1690..1923    +  misc_feature   RRE: The Rev response element (RRE) of HIV-1 allows for Rev-dependent mRNA export from the nucleus to the cytoplasm.
   2300..2400    +  CDS            Rev (fragment): human immunodeficiency virus 1 (HIV-1) Rev protein; rev; enhances nuclear export of unspliced and incompletely spliced viral mRNAs
   2450..2567    +  misc_feature   cPPT/CTS: central polypurine tract and central termination sequence of HIV-1
   2616..2634    +  CDS            small t antigen (fragment): SV40 (simian virus 40) small t antigen
   2660..2871    +  promoter       EF-1α core promoter: core promoter for human elongation factor EF-1α
   2881..3588    +  CDS            mCherry: mCherry is a basic (constitutively fluorescent) red fluorescent protein published in 2004, derived from Discosoma sp.. It is reported to be a very rapidly-maturing monomer with low acid sensitivity.
   3604..4170    +  CDS            K-Ras (G12V): human oncoprotein generated by the G12V mutation in the small GTPase K-Ras
   4222..4451    +  intron         chimeric intron: chimera between introns from adenovirus and immunoglobulin heavy chain genes
   4618..5080    +  misc_feature   IRES: internal ribosome entry site (IRES) of the encephalomyocarditis virus (EMCV)
   5113..5511    +  CDS            BSD: blasticidin S deaminase; Aspergillus terreus BSD; confers resistance to blasticidin
   5531..6119    +  misc_feature   WPRE: woodchuck hepatitis virus posttranscriptional regulatory element
   6056..6637    +  CDS            nef (fragment): NEF_HV1H2 - Experimental evidence at protein level: Swiss-Prot protein existence level 1. Extracellular Nef protein targets CD4(+) T-lymphocytes for apoptosis by interacting with CXCR4 surface receptors. From Human immunodeficiency virus type 1 group M subtype B (isolate HXB2) (HIV-1).
   6644..6824    +  LTR            5' LTR (truncated): truncated 5' long terminal repeat (LTR) from HIV-1
   6856..7080    +  polyA_signal   bGH poly(A) signal: bovine growth hormone polyadenylation signal
   7084..7105    +  promoter       SV40 promoter (fragment): SV40 enhancer and early promoter
   7126..7554    +  rep_origin     f1 ori (sequence partly withheld): f1 bacteriophage origin of replication; arrow indicates direction of (+) strand synthesis
   7568..7897    +  promoter       SV40 promoter: SV40 enhancer and early promoter
   7945..7992    +  promoter       EM7 promoter: synthetic bacterial promoter&nbsp
   8011..8385    +  CDS            BleoR: antibiotic-binding protein; Sh ble from Streptoalloteichus hindustanus; confers resistance to bleomycin, phleomycin, and Zeocin™
   8395..8520    +  CDS            ble (fragment): BLE_KLEPN - Experimental evidence at protein level: Swiss-Prot protein existence level 1. Binding protein with a strong affinity to the bleomycin family of antibiotics. Binds to CL990; an antimitotic-antibiotic compound. From Klebsiella pneumoniae.
   8515..8636    +  polyA_signal   SV40 poly(A) signal: SV40 polyadenylation signal
   8707..8729    -  protein_bind   lac operator (fragment): The lac repressor binds to the lac operator to inhibit transcription in E. coli. This inhibition can be relieved by adding lactose or isopropyl-β-D-thiogalactopyranoside (IPTG). lac repressor encoded by lacI
   8733..8763    -  promoter       lac promoter: promoter for the E. coli lac operon
   8778..8799    -  protein_bind   CAP binding site: CAP binding activates transcription in the presence of cAMP. E. coli catabolite activator protein
   8812..8904    -  CDS            lacI (fragment): lac repressor; lacI; The lac repressor binds to the lac operator to inhibit transcription in E. coli. This inhibition can be relieved by adding lactose or isopropyl-β-D-thiogalactopyranoside (IPTG).
   9087..9675    -  rep_origin     ori: high-copy-number ColE1/pMB1/pBR322/pUC origin of replication
   9846..10706   -  CDS            AmpR: β-lactamase; bla; confers resistance to ampicillin, carbenicillin, and related antibiotics
  10707..10811   -  promoter       AmpR promoter: bla
>Addgene plasmid #153336 | Lenti-mCherry-G12V-KRAS-IRES-Blast | addgene full sequence | sequence record 306330 | Addgene NGS Result
GCCACCTGACGTCGACGGATCGGGAGATCTCCCGATCCCCTATGGTGCACTCTCAGTACAATCTGCTCTG
ATGCCGCATAGTTAAGCCAGTATCTGCTCCCTGCTTGTGTGTTGGAGGTCGCTGAGTAGTGCGCGAGCAA
AATTTAAGCTACAACAAGGCAAGGCTTGACCGACAATTGCATGAAGAATCTGCTTAGGGTTAGGCGTTTT
GCGCTGCTTCGCGATGTACGGGCCAGATATACGCGTTGACATTGATTATTGACTAGTTATTAATAGTAAT
CAATTACGGGGTCATTAGTTCATAGCCCATATATGGAGTTCCGCGTTACATAACTTACGGTAAATGGCCC
GCCTGGCTGACCGCCCAACGACCCCCGCCCATTGACGTCAATAATGACGTATGTTCCCATAGTAACGCCA
ATAGGGACTTTCCATTGACGTCAATGGGTGGAGTATTTACGGTAAACTGCCCACTTGGCAGTACATCAAG
TGTATCATATGCCAAGTACGCCCCCTATTGACGTCAATGACGGTAAATGGCCCGCCTGGCATTATGCCCA
GTACATGACCTTATGGGACTTTCCTACTTGGCAGTACATCTACGTATTAGTCATCGCTATTACCATGGTG
ATGCGGTTTTGGCAGTACATCAATGGGCGTGGATAGCGGTTTGACTCACGGGGATTTCCAAGTCTCCACC
CCATTGACGTCAATGGGAGTTTGTTTTGGCACCAAAATCAACGGGACTTTCCAAAATGTCGTAACAACTC
CGCCCCATTGACGCAAATGGGCGGTAGGCGTGTACGGTGGGAGGTCTATATAAGCAGCGCGTTTTGCCTG
TACTGGGTCTCTCTGGTTAGACCAGATCTGAGCCTGGGAGCTCTCTGGCTAACTAGGGAACCCACTGCTT
AAGCCTCAATAAAGCTTGCCTTGAGTGCTTCAAGTAGTGTGTGCCCGTCTGTTGTGTGACTCTGGTAACT
AGAGATCCCTCAGACCCTTTTAGTCAGTGTGGAAAATCTCTAGCAGTGGCGCCCGAACAGGGACTTGAAA
GCGAAAGGGAAACCAGAGGAGCTCTCTCGACGCAGGACTCGGCTTGCTGAAGCGCGCACGGCAAGAGGCG
AGGGGCGGCGACTGGTGAGTACGCCAAAAATTTTGACTAGCGGAGGCTAGAAGGAGAGAGATGGGTGCGA
GAGCGTCAGTATTAAGCGGGGGAGAATTAGATCGCGATGGGAAAAAATTCGGTTAAGGCCAGGGGGAAAG
AAAAAATATAAATTAAAACATATAGTATGGGCAAGCAGGGAGCTAGAACGATTCGCAGTTAATCCTGGCC
TGTTAGAAACATCAGAAGGCTGTAGACAAATACTGGGACAGCTACAACCATCCCTTCAGACAGGATCAGA
AGAACTTAGATCATTATATAATACAGTAGCAACCCTCTATTGTGTGCATCAAAGGATAGAGATAAAAGAC
ACCAAGGAAGCTTTAGACAAGATAGAGGAAGAGCAAAACAAAAGTAAGACCACCGCACAGCAAGCGGCCG
CTGATCTTCAGACCTGGAGGAGGAGATATGAGGGACAATTGGAGAAGTGAATTATATAAATATAAAGTAG
TAAAAATTGAACCATTAGGAGTAGCACCCACCAAGGCAAAGAGAAGAGTGGTGCAGAGAGAAAAAAGAGC
AGTGGGAATAGGAGCTTTGTTCCTTGGGTTCTTGGGAGCAGCAGGAAGCACTATGGGCGCAGCGTCAATG
ACGCTGACGGTACAGGCCAGACAATTATTGTCTGGTATAGTGCAGCAGCAGAACAATTTGCTGAGGGCTA
TTGAGGCGCAACAGCATCTGTTGCAACTCACAGTCTGGGGCATCAAGCAGCTCCAGGCAAGAATCCTGGC
TGTGGAAAGATACCTAAAGGATCAACAGCTCCTGGGGATTTGGGGTTGCTCTGGAAAACTCATTTGCACC
ACTGCTGTGCCTTGGAATGCTAGTTGGAGTAATAAATCTCTGGAACAGATTTGGAATCACACGACCTGGA
TGGAGTGGGACAGAGAAATTAACAATTACACAAGCTTAATACACTCCTTAATTGAAGAATCGCAAAACCA
GCAAGAAAAGAATGAACAAGAATTATTGGAATTAGATAAATGGGCAAGTTTGTGGAATTGGTTTAACATA
ACAAATTGGCTGTGGTATATAAAATTATTCATAATGATAGTAGGAGGCTTGGTAGGTTTAAGAATAGTTT
TTGCTGTACTTTCTATAGTGAATAGAGTTAGGCAGGGATATTCACCATTATCGTTTCAGACCCACCTCCC
AACCCCGAGGGGACCCGACAGGCCCGAAGGAATAGAAGAAGAAGGTGGAGAGAGAGACAGAGACAGATCC
ATTCGATTAGTGAACGGATCGGCACTGCGTGCGCCAATTCTGCAGACAAATGGCAGTATTCATCCACAAT
TTTAAAAGAAAAGGGGGGATTGGGGGGTACAGTGCAGGGGAAAGAATAGTAGACATAATAGCAACAGACA
TACAAACTAAAGAATTACAAAAACAAATTACAAAAATTCAAAATTTTCGGGTTTATTACAGGGACAGCAG
AGATCCAGTTTGGTTAATTAGCTAGCTAGGTCTTGAAAGGAGTGGGAATTGGCTCCGGTGCCCGTCAGTG
GGCAGAGCGCACATCGCCCACAGTCCCCGAGAAGTTGGGGGGAGGGGTCGGCAATTGATCCGGTGCCTAG
AGAAGGTGGCGCGGGGTAAACTGGGAAAGTGATGTCGTGTACTGGCTCCGCCTTTTTCCCGAGGGTGGGG
GAGAACCGTATATAAGTGCAGTAGTCGCCGTGAACGTTCTTTTTCGCAACGGGTTTGCCGCCAGAACACA
GGAGGCCACCATGGTGAGCAAGGGCGAGGAGGATAACATGGCCATCATCAAGGAGTTCATGCGCTTCAAG
GTGCACATGGAGGGCTCCGTGAACGGCCACGAGTTCGAGATCGAGGGCGAGGGCGAGGGCCGCCCCTACG
AGGGCACCCAGACCGCCAAGCTGAAGGTGACCAAGGGTGGCCCCCTGCCCTTCGCCTGGGACATCCTGTC
CCCTCAGTTCATGTACGGCTCCAAGGCCTACGTGAAGCACCCCGCCGACATCCCCGACTACTTGAAGCTG
TCCTTCCCCGAGGGCTTCAAGTGGGAGCGCGTGATGAACTTCGAGGACGGCGGCGTGGTGACCGTGACCC
AGGACTCCTCCCTGCAGGACGGCGAGTTCATCTACAAGGTGAAGCTGCGCGGCACCAACTTCCCCTCCGA
CGGCCCCGTAATGCAGAAGAAGACCATGGGCTGGGAGGCCTCCTCCGAGCGGATGTACCCCGAGGACGGC
GCCCTGAAGGGCGAGATCAAGCAGAGGCTGAAGCTGAAGGACGGCGGCCACTACGACGCTGAGGTCAAGA
CCACCTACAAGGCCAAGAAGCCCGTGCAGCTGCCCGGCGCCTACAACGTCAACATCAAGTTGGACATCAC
CTCCCACAACGAGGACTACACCATCGTGGAACAGTACGAACGCGCCGAGGGCCGCCACTCCACCGGCGGC
ATGGACGAGCTGTACAAGTCCGGACTCAGATCTATGACTGAATATAAACTTGTGGTAGTTGGAGCTGTTG
GCGTAGGCAAGAGTGCCTTGACGATACAGCTAATTCAGAATCATTTTGTGGACGAATATGATCCAACAAT
AGAGGATTCCTACAGGAAGCAAGTAGTAATTGATGGAGAAACCTGTCTCTTGGATATTCTCGACACAGCA
GGTCAAGAGGAGTACAGTGCAATGAGGGACCAGTACATGAGGACTGGGGAGGGCTTTCTTTGTGTATTTG
CCATAAATAATACTAAATCATTTGAAGATATTCACCATTATAGAGAACAAATTAAAAGAGTTAAGGACTC
TGAAGATGTACCTATGGTCCTAGTAGGAAATAAATGTGATTTGCCTTCTAGAACAGTAGACACAAAACAG
GCTCAGGACTTAGCAAGAAGTTATGGAATTCCTTTTATTGAAACATCAGCAAAGACAAGACAGGGTGTTG
ATGATGCCTTCTATACATTAGTTCGAGAAATTCGAAAACATAAAGAAAAGATGAGCAAAGATGGTAAAAA
GAAGAAAAAGAAGTCAAAGACAAAGTGTGTAATTATGTAACGATCCAGTGTGCTGGAATTAATTCGCTGT
CTGCGAGGGCCAGCTGTTGGGGTGAGTACTCCCTCTCAAAAGCGGGCATGACTTCTGCGCTAAGATTGTC
AGTTTCCAAAAACGAGGAGGATTTGATATTCACCTGGCCCGCGGTGATGCCTTTGAGGGTGGCCGCGTCC
ATCTGGTCAGAAAAGACAATCTTTTTGTTGTCAAGCTTGAGGTGTGGCAGGCTTGAGATCTGGCCATACA
CTTGAGTGACAATGACATCCACTTTGCCTTTCTCTCCACAGGTGTCCACTCCCAGGTCCAACTGCAGGTC
GAGCATGCATCTAGGGCGGCCAATTCCGCCCCTCTCCCCCCCCCCCCTAACGTTACTGGCCGAAGCCGCT
TGGAATAAGGCCGGTGTGCGTTTGTCTATATGTTATTTTCCACCATATTGCCGTCTTTTGGCAATGTGAG
GGCCCGGAAACCTGGCCCTGTCTTCTTGACGAGCATTCCTAGGGGTCTTTCCCCTCTCGCCAAAGGAATG
CAAGGTCTGTTGAATGTCGTGAAGGAAGCAGTTCCTCTGGAAGCTTCTTGAAGACAAACAACGTCTGTAG
CGACCCTTTGCAGGCAGCGGAACCCCCCACCTGGCGACAGGTGCCTCTGCGGCCAAAAGCCACGTGTATA
AGATACACCTGCAAAGGCGGCACAACCCCAGTGCCACGTTGTGAGTTGGATAGTTGTGGAAAGAGTCAAA
TGGCTCTCCTCAAGCGTATTCAACAAGGGGCTGAAGGATGCCCAGAAGGTACCCCATTGTATGGGATCTG
ATCTGGGGCCTCGGTGCACATGCTTTACATGTGTTTAGTCGAGGTTAAAAAAACGTCTAGGCCCCCCGAA
CCACGGGGACGTGGTTTTCCTTTGAAAAACACGATGATAAGCTTGCCACAACCCACAAGGAGACGACCTT
CCATGGCCAAGCCTTTGTCTCAAGAAGAATCCACCCTCATTGAAAGAGCAACGGCTACAATCAACAGCAT
CCCCATCTCTGAAGACTACAGCGTCGCCAGCGCAGCTCTCTCTAGCGACGGCCGCATCTTCACTGGTGTC
AATGTATATCATTTTACTGGGGGACCTTGTGCAGAACTCGTGGTGCTGGGCACTGCTGCTGCTGCGGCAG
CTGGCAACCTGACTTGTATCGTCGCGATCGGAAATGAGAACAGGGGCATCTTGAGCCCCTGCGGACGGTG
CCGACAGGTGCTTCTCGATCTGCATCCTGGGATCAAAGCCATAGTGAAGGACAGTGATGGACAGCCGACG
GCAGTTGGGATTCGTGAATTGCTGCCCTCTGGTTATGTGTGGGAGGGCTAACGATATCAAGCTTATCGGT
AATCAACCTCTGGATTACAAAATTTGTGAAAGATTGACTGGTATTCTTAACTATGTTGCTCCTTTTACGC
TATGTGGATACGCTGCTTTAATGCCTTTGTATCATGCTATTGCTTCCCGTATGGCTTTCATTTTCTCCTC
CTTGTATAAATCCTGGTTGCTGTCTCTTTATGAGGAGTTGTGGCCCGTTGTCAGGCAACGTGGCGTGGTG
TGCACTGTGTTTGCTGACGCAACCCCCACTGGTTGGGGCATTGCCACCACCTGTCAGCTCCTTTCCGGGA
CTTTCGCTTTCCCCCTCCCTATTGCCACGGCGGAACTCATCGCCGCCTGCCTTGCCCGCTGCTGGACAGG
GGCTCGGCTGTTGGGCACTGACAATTCCGTGGTGTTGTCGGGGAAATCATCGTCCTTTCCTTGGCTGCTC
GCCTGTGTTGCCACCTGGATTCTGCGCGGGACGTCCTTCTGCTACGTCCCTTCGGCCCTCAATCCAGCGG
ACCTTCCTTCCCGCGGCCTGCTGCCGGCTCTGCGGCCTCTTCCGCGTCTTCGCCTTCGCCCTCAGACGAG
TCGGATCTCCCTTTGGGCCGCCTCCCCGCATCGATACCGTCGACCTCGAGACCTAGAAAAACATGGAGCA
ATCACAAGTAGCAATACAGCAGCTACCAATGCTGATTGTGCCTGGCTAGAAGCACAAGAGGAGGAGGAGG
TGGGTTTTCCAGTCACACCTCAGGTACCTTTAAGACCAATGACTTACAAGGCAGCTGTAGATCTTAGCCA
CTTTTTAAAAGAAAAGGGGGGACTGGAAGGGCTAATTCACTCCCAACGAAGACAAGATATCCTTGATCTG
TGGATCTACCACACACAAGGCTACTTCCCTGATTGGCAGAACTACACACCAGGGCCAGGGATCAGATATC
CACTGACCTTTGGATGGTGCTACAAGCTAGTACCAGTTGAGCAAGAGAAGGTAGAAGAAGCCAATGAAGG
AGAGAACACCCGCTTGTTACACCCTGTGAGCCTGCATGGGATGGATGACCCGGAGAGAGAAGTATTAGAG
TGGAGGTTTGACAGCCGCCTAGCATTTCATCACATGGCCCGAGAGCTGCATCCGGACTGTACTGGGTCTC
TCTGGTTAGACCAGATCTGAGCCTGGGAGCTCTCTGGCTAACTAGGGAACCCACTGCTTAAGCCTCAATA
AAGCTTGCCTTGAGTGCTTCAAGTAGTGTGTGCCCGTCTGTTGTGTGACTCTGGTAACTAGAGATCCCTC
AGACCCTTTTAGTCAGTGTGGAAAATCTCTAGCAGGGCCCGTTTAAACCCGCTGATCAGCCTCGACTGTG
CCTTCTAGTTGCCAGCCATCTGTTGTTTGCCCCTCCCCCGTGCCTTCCTTGACCCTGGAAGGTGCCACTC
CCACTGTCCTTTCCTAATAAAATGAGGAAATTGCATCGCATTGTCTGAGTAGGTGTCATTCTATTCTGGG
GGGTGGGGTGGGGCAGGACAGCAAGGGGGAGGATTGGGAAGACAATAGCAGGCATGCTGGGGATGCGGTG
GGCTCTATGGCTTCTGAGGCGGAAAGAACCAGCTGGGGCTCTAGGGGGTATCCCC
[124 nt withheld, positions 7126-7249]
C
[91 nt withheld, positions 7251-7341]
A
[49 nt withheld, positions 7343-7391]
CCTTTGACGTTGGAGTCCACGTTCTTT
[37 nt withheld, positions 7419-7455]
ACCCTATCTCGGTCTATTCTTTTGATTTATAAGGGATTTTGCCGATTTCGGCCTATTGGTTAAAAAATGA
GCTGATTTAACAAAAATTTAACGCGAATTAATTCTGTGGAATGTGTGTCAGTTAGGGTGTGGAAAGTCCC
CAGGCTCCCCAGCAGGCAGAAGTATGCAAAGCATGCATCTCAATTAGTCAGCAACCAGGTGTGGAAAGTC
CCCAGGCTCCCCAGCAGGCAGAAGTATGCAAAGCATGCATCTCAATTAGTCAGCAACCATAGTCCCGCCC
CTAACTCCGCCCATCCCGCCCCTAACTCCGCCCAGTTCCGCCCATTCTCCGCCCCATGGCTGACTAATTT
TTTTTATTTATGCAGAGGCCGAGGCCGCCTCTGCCTCTGAGCTATTCCAGAAGTAGTGAGGAGGCTTTTT
TGGAGGCCTAGGCTTTTGCAAAAAGCTCCCGGGAGCTTGTATATCCATTTTCGGATCTGATCAGCACGTG
TTGACAATTAATCATCGGCATAGTATATCGGCATAGTATAATACGACAAGGTGAGGAACTAAACCATGGC
CAAGTTGACCAGTGCCGTTCCGGTGCTCACCGCGCGCGACGTCGCCGGAGCGGTCGAGTTCTGGACCGAC
CGGCTCGGGTTCTCCCGGGACTTCGTGGAGGACGACTTCGCCGGTGTGGTCCGGGACGACGTGACCCTGT
TCATCAGCGCGGTCCAGGACCAGGTGGTGCCGGACAACACCCTGGCCTGGGTGTGGGTGCGCGGCCTGGA
CGAGCTGTACGCCGAGTGGTCGGAGGTCGTGTCCACGAACTTCCGGGACGCCTCCGGGCCGGCCATGACC
GAGATCGGCGAGCAGCCGTGGGGGCGGGAGTTCGCCCTGCGCGACCCGGCCGGCAACTGCGTGCACTTCG
TGGCCGAGGAGCAGGACTGACACGTGCTACGAGATTTCGATTCCACCGCCGCCTTCTATGAAAGGTTGGG
CTTCGGAATCGTTTTCCGGGACGCCGGCTGGATGATCCTCCAGCGCGGGGATCTCATGCTGGAGTTCTTC
GCCCACCCCAACTTGTTTATTGCAGCTTATAATGGTTACAAATAAAGCAATAGCATCACAAATTTCACAA
ATAAAGCATTTTTTTCACTGCATTCTAGTTGTGGTTTGTCCAAACTCATCAATGTATCTTATCATGTCTG
TATACCGTCGACCTCTAGCTAGAGCTTGGCGTAATCATGGTCATAGCTGTTTCCTGTGTGAAATTGTTAT
CCGCTCACAATTCCACACAACATACGAGCCGGAAGCATAAAGTGTAAAGCCTGGGGTGCCTAATGAGTGA
GCTAACTCACATTAATTGCGTTGCGCTCACTGCCCGCTTTCCAGTCGGGAAACCTGTCGTGCCAGCTGCA
TTAATGAATCGGCCAACGCGCGGGGAGAGGCGGTTTGCGTATTGGGCGCTCTTCCGCTTCCTCGCTCACT
GACTCGCTGCGCTCGGTCGTTCGGCTGCGGCGAGCGGTATCAGCTCACTCAAAGGCGGTAATACGGTTAT
CCACAGAATCAGGGGATAACGCAGGAAAGAACATGTGAGCAAAAGGCCAGCAAAAGGCCAGGAACCGTAA
AAAGGCCGCGTTGCTGGCGTTTTTCCATAGGCTCCGCCCCCCTGACGAGCATCACAAAAATCGACGCTCA
AGTCAGAGGTGGCGAAACCCGACAGGACTATAAAGATACCAGGCGTTTCCCCCTGGAAGCTCCCTCGTGC
GCTCTCCTGTTCCGACCCTGCCGCTTACCGGATACCTGTCCGCCTTTCTCCCTTCGGGAAGCGTGGCGCT
TTCTCATAGCTCACGCTGTAGGTATCTCAGTTCGGTGTAGGTCGTTCGCTCCAAGCTGGGCTGTGTGCAC
GAACCCCCCGTTCAGCCCGACCGCTGCGCCTTATCCGGTAACTATCGTCTTGAGTCCAACCCGGTAAGAC
ACGACTTATCGCCACTGGCAGCAGCCACTGGTAACAGGATTAGCAGAGCGAGGTATGTAGGCGGTGCTAC
AGAGTTCTTGAAGTGGTGGCCTAACTACGGCTACACTAGAAGAACAGTATTTGGTATCTGCGCTCTGCTG
AAGCCAGTTACCTTCGGAAAAAGAGTTGGTAGCTCTTGATCCGGCAAACAAACCACCGCTGGTAGCGGTG
GTTTTTTTGTTTGCAAGCAGCAGATTACGCGCAGAAAAAAAGGATCTCAAGAAGATCCTTTGATCTTTTC
TACGGGGTCTGACGCTCAGTGGAACGAAAACTCACGTTAAGGGATTTTGGTCATGAGATTATCAAAAAGG
ATCTTCACCTAGATCCTTTTAAATTAAAAATGAAGTTTTAAATCAATCTAAAGTATATATGAGTAAACTT
GGTCTGACAGTTACCAATGCTTAATCAGTGAGGCACCTATCTCAGCGATCTGTCTATTTCGTTCATCCAT
AGTTGCCTGACTCCCCGTCGTGTAGATAACTACGATACGGGAGGGCTTACCATCTGGCCCCAGTGCTGCA
ATGATACCGCGAGACCCACGCTCACCGGCTCCAGATTTATCAGCAATAAACCAGCCAGCCGGAAGGGCCG
AGCGCAGAAGTGGTCCTGCAACTTTATCCGCCTCCATCCAGTCTATTAATTGTTGCCGGGAAGCTAGAGT
AAGTAGTTCGCCAGTTAATAGTTTGCGCAACGTTGTTGCCATTGCTACAGGCATCGTGGTGTCACGCTCG
TCGTTTGGTATGGCTTCATTCAGCTCCGGTTCCCAACGATCAAGGCGAGTTACATGATCCCCCATGTTGT
GCAAAAAAGCGGTTAGCTCCTTCGGTCCTCCGATCGTTGTCAGAAGTAAGTTGGCCGCAGTGTTATCACT
CATGGTTATGGCAGCACTGCATAATTCTCTTACTGTCATGCCATCCGTAAGATGCTTTTCTGTGACTGGT
GAGTACTCAACCAAGTCATTCTGAGAATAGTGTATGCGGCGACCGAGTTGCTCTTGCCCGGCGTCAATAC
GGGATAATACCGCGCCACATAGCAGAACTTTAAAAGTGCTCATCATTGGAAAACGTTCTTCGGGGCGAAA
ACTCTCAAGGATCTTACCGCTGTTGAGATCCAGTTCGATGTAACCCACTCGTGCACCCAACTGATCTTCA
GCATCTTTTACTTTCACCAGCGTTTCTGGGTGAGCAAAAACAGGAAGGCAAAATGCCGCAAAAAAGGGAA
TAAGGGCGACACGGAAATGTTGAATACTCATACTCTTCCTTTTTCAATATTATTGAAGCATTTATCAGGG
TTATTGTCTCATGAGCGGATACATATTTGAATGTATTTAGAAAAATAAACAAATAGGGGTTCCGCGCACA
TTTCCCCGAAAAGT
